Addgene plasmid #144610: TFORF3133
Purpose: Lentiviral vector for overexpressing transcription factor ORFs with unique 24-bp barcodes. Barcodes facilitate identification of transcription factors in pooled screens.
Depositing lab: Feng Zhang. Depositing organization: Broad Institute. Publication: A transcription factor atlas of directed differentiation. Joung J, Ma S, Tay T, Geiger-Schuller KR, Kirchgatterer PC, Verdine VK, Guo B, Arias-Garcia MA, Allen WE, Singh A, Kuksenko O, Abudayyeh OO, Gootenberg JS, Fu Z, Macrae RK, Buenrostro JD, Regev A, Zhang F. Cell. 2023 Jan 5;186(1):209-229.e26. doi: 10.1016/j.cell.2022.11.026. PubMed 36608654.
Backbone
  Vector backbone: pLX_TRC317
  Backbone manufacturer: Broad Institute Genetic Perturbation Platform
  Backbone size w/o insert (bp): 8264
  Vector type: Mammalian Expression, Lentiviral
  Selectable markers: Puromycin
Growth in bacteria
  Bacterial resistance: Ampicillin, 100 μg/mL
  Growth temperature: 30°C
  Growth strain: NEB Stable
  Copy number: High Copy
Gene/Insert
  Gene/Insert name: TCF7
  Species: H. sapiens (human)
  Insert size (bp): 1364
  Entrez Gene: TCF7 (a.k.a. TCF-1)
  Promoter: EF1a
  Cloning method: Gateway Cloning
  Sequencing primers: 5′ GGGTGGAGACTGAAGTTAGGCCAG; 3′ CACATAGCGTAAAAGGAGCAACATAG
Resource information
  A portion of this plasmid was derived from a plasmid made by: Broad Institute Genetic Perturbation Platform
Terms and licenses: Academic/Nonprofit Terms; Industry Terms: Not Available to Industry
Depositor comments: NM_003202.4 Please test multiple small colonies in case of plasmid recombination.
How to cite: TFORF3133 was a gift from Feng Zhang (Addgene plasmid # 144610 ; http://n2t.net/addgene:144610 ; RRID:Addgene_144610)
