[The description below was written by a language model from this plasmid's Addgene catalogue record and pLannotate feature annotations shown in this document.]
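Description:
TFORF3133 is a lentiviral mammalian expression plasmid built on the pLX_TRC317 backbone and carrying the human transcription factor TCF7 (also called TCF-1; the depositor cites a RefSeq mRNA isoform as the source of the ORF). It belongs to a barcoded transcription factor ORF collection in which each ORF is paired with a unique 24-bp barcode, so that the overexpressed factor can be identified in pooled screens. The barcode itself is not annotated in the feature table. In bacteria the plasmid replicates from a high-copy ColE1/pUC-type origin and is selected with ampicillin through the bla gene. An f1 origin and lac/T3/T7 remnants of the cloning backbone are also present. The depositor warns that the plasmid can recombine, a common issue with LTR-containing vectors.

The viral portion is arranged as a third-generation, self-inactivating transfer vector. An RSV promoter drives a truncated HIV-1 5' LTR, followed by the Ψ packaging signal with a partial gag sequence, the RRE for Rev-dependent nuclear export, and a cPPT/CTS. The unit ends with a WPRE to enhance transcript expression and a ΔU3 3' LTR, with an SV40 polyadenylation signal downstream. Within this unit, an SV40 promoter drives puromycin N-acetyltransferase for selection of transduced cells. A separate EF-1α promoter drives the TCF7 ORF, which was inserted by Gateway cloning and is flanked by attB1 and attB2 sites. A V5 epitope sequence lies just downstream of attB2, but the record does not say whether the ORF is fused in frame to it. The construct is used to package lentivirus for constitutive TCF7 overexpression, for example in pooled or arrayed screens of directed differentiation.
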