Features (pLannotate 1.2.2; 34 found; start..end, strand, type, name):
      7..162     +  CDS            lacZα (fragment): LacZα fragment of β-galactosidase; lacZ fragment
    167..595     +  rep_origin     f1 ori (sequence partly withheld): f1 bacteriophage origin of replication; arrow indicates direction of (+) strand synthesis
    648..752     +  promoter       AmpR promoter: bla
    753..1613    +  CDS            AmpR: β-lactamase; bla; confers resistance to ampicillin, carbenicillin, and related antibiotics
   1784..2372    +  rep_origin     ori: high-copy-number ColE1/pMB1/pBR322/pUC origin of replication
   2555..2647    +  CDS            lacI (fragment): lac repressor; lacI; The lac repressor binds to the lac operator to inhibit transcription in E. coli. This inhibition can be relieved by adding lactose or isopropyl-β-D-thiogalactopyranoside (IPTG).
   2660..2681    +  protein_bind   CAP binding site: CAP binding activates transcription in the presence of cAMP. E. coli catabolite activator protein
   2696..2726    +  promoter       lac promoter: promoter for the E. coli lac operon
   2734..2750    +  protein_bind   lac operator: The lac repressor binds to the lac operator to inhibit transcription in E. coli. This inhibition can be relieved by adding lactose or isopropyl-β-D-thiogalactopyranoside (IPTG). lac repressor encoded by lacI
   2795..2813    +  promoter       T3 promoter: promoter for bacteriophage T3 RNA polymerase
   2841..3067    +  promoter       RSV promoter: Rous sarcoma virus enhancer/promoter
   3068..3248    +  LTR            5' LTR (truncated): truncated 5' long terminal repeat (LTR) from HIV-1
   3295..3420    +  misc_feature   HIV-1 Ψ: packaging signal of human immunodeficiency virus type 1
   3404..3767    +  CDS            HIV-1 gag (fragment): gag protein from human immunodeficiency virus 1; gag
   3913..4146    +  misc_feature   RRE: The Rev response element (RRE) of HIV-1 allows for Rev-dependent mRNA export from the nucleus to the cytoplasm.
   4523..4549    +  CDS            Rev (fragment): human immunodeficiency virus 1 (HIV-1) Rev protein; rev; enhances nuclear export of unspliced and incompletely spliced viral mRNAs
   4556..4579    +  promoter       SV40 promoter (fragment): SV40 early promoter
   4580..4651    +  promoter       SV40 promoter (fragment): SV40 enhancer and early promoter
   4675..4810    +  rep_origin     SV40 ori: SV40 origin of replication
   4856..5452    +  CDS            PuroR (fragment): puromycin N-acetyltransferase; pac from Streptomyces; confers resistance to puromycin
   5501..5618    +  misc_feature   cPPT/CTS: central polypurine tract and central termination sequence of HIV-1
   5683..5749    +  CDS            small t antigen (fragment): SV40 (simian virus 40) small t antigen
   5756..6934    +  promoter       EF-1α promoter: strong constitutive promoter for human elongation factor EF-1α
   6955..6975    +  protein_bind   attB1: mutant version of attB; core recombination site for the Gateway® BP reaction BP Clonase™
   6981..8054    +  CDS            TCF7 (fragment): TCF7_HUMAN - Also known as TCF1. Experimental evidence at protein level: Swiss-Prot protein existence level 1. Transcriptional activator involved in T-cell lymphocyte differentiation. Necessary for the survival of CD4(+) CD8(+) immature thymocytes. Isoforms lacking the N-terminal CTNNB1 binding domain cannot fulfill this role. Binds to the T-lymphocyte-specific enhancer element (5'-WWCAAAG-3') found in the promoter of the CD3E gene. Represses expression of the T-cell receptor gamma gene in alpha-beta T- cell lineages (By similarity). Required for the development of natural killer receptor-posi
   8137..8161    -  protein_bind   attB2: mutant version of attB; recombination site for the Gateway® BP reaction BP Clonase™
   8169..8210    +  CDS            V5 tag: epitope tag from simian virus 5
   8226..8279    +  promoter       U6 promoter (fragment): RNA polymerase III promoter for human U6 snRNA
   8321..8909    +  misc_feature   WPRE: woodchuck hepatitis virus posttranscriptional regulatory element
   8960..8979    +  misc_feature   cPPT/CTS (fragment): central polypurine tract and central termination sequence of HIV-1
   8981..9214    +  LTR            3' LTR (ΔU3): self-inactivating 3' long terminal repeat (LTR) from HIV-1
   9292..9413    +  polyA_signal   SV40 poly(A) signal: SV40 polyadenylation signal
   9453..9588    +  rep_origin     SV40 ori: SV40 origin of replication
   9609..9627    -  promoter       T7 promoter: promoter for bacteriophage T7 RNA polymerase
>Addgene plasmid #144610 | TFORF3133 | addgene full sequence | sequence record 472607 | Addgene NGS Result
GCGCGCTCACTGGCCGTCGTTTTACAACGTCGTGACTGGGAAAACCCTGGCGTTACCCAACTTAATCGCC
TTGCAGCACATCCCCCTTTCGCCAGCTGGCGTAATAGCGAAGAGGCCCGCACCGATCGCCCTTCCCAACA
GTTGCGCAGCCTGAATGGCGAATGGG
[124 nt withheld, positions 167-290]
C
[91 nt withheld, positions 292-382]
A
[49 nt withheld, positions 384-432]
CCTTTGACGTTGGAGTCCACGTTCTTT
[37 nt withheld, positions 460-496]
ACCCTATCTCGGTCTATTCTTTTGATTTATAAGGGATTTTGCCGATTTCGGCCTATTGGTTAAAAAATGA
GCTGATTTAACAAAAATTTAACGCGAATTTTAACAAAATATTAACGCTTACAATTTAGGTGGCACTTTTC
GGGGAAATGTGCGCGGAACCCCTATTTGTTTATTTTTCTAAATACATTCAAATATGTATCCGCTCATGAG
ACAATAACCCTGATAAATGCTTCAATAATATTGAAAAAGGAAGAGTATGAGTATTCAACATTTCCGTGTC
GCCCTTATTCCCTTTTTTGCGGCATTTTGCCTTCCTGTTTTTGCTCACCCAGAAACGCTGGTGAAAGTAA
AAGATGCTGAAGATCAGTTGGGTGCACGAGTGGGTTACATCGAACTGGATCTCAACAGCGGTAAGATCCT
TGAGAGTTTTCGCCCCGAAGAACGTTTTCCAATGATGAGCACTTTTAAAGTTCTGCTATGTGGCGCGGTA
TTATCCCGTATTGACGCCGGGCAAGAGCAACTCGGTCGCCGCATACACTATTCTCAGAATGACTTGGTTG
AGTACTCACCAGTCACAGAAAAGCATCTTACGGATGGCATGACAGTAAGAGAATTATGCAGTGCTGCCAT
AACCATGAGTGATAACACTGCGGCCAACTTACTTCTGACAACGATCGGAGGACCGAAGGAGCTAACCGCT
TTTTTGCACAACATGGGGGATCATGTAACTCGCCTTGATCGTTGGGAACCGGAGCTGAATGAAGCCATAC
CAAACGACGAGCGTGACACCACGATGCCTGTAGCAATGGCAACAACGTTGCGCAAACTATTAACTGGCGA
ACTACTTACTCTAGCTTCCCGGCAACAATTAATAGACTGGATGGAGGCGGATAAAGTTGCAGGACCACTT
CTGCGCTCGGCCCTTCCGGCTGGCTGGTTTATTGCTGATAAATCTGGAGCCGGTGAGCGTGGGTCTCGCG
GTATCATTGCAGCACTGGGGCCAGATGGTAAGCCCTCCCGTATCGTAGTTATCTACACGACGGGGAGTCA
GGCAACTATGGATGAACGAAATAGACAGATCGCTGAGATAGGTGCCTCACTGATTAAGCATTGGTAACTG
TCAGACCAAGTTTACTCATATATACTTTAGATTGATTTAAAACTTCATTTTTAATTTAAAAGGATCTAGG
TGAAGATCCTTTTTGATAATCTCATGACCAAAATCCCTTAACGTGAGTTTTCGTTCCACTGAGCGTCAGA
CCCCGTAGAAAAGATCAAAGGATCTTCTTGAGATCCTTTTTTTCTGCGCGTAATCTGCTGCTTGCAAACA
AAAAAACCACCGCTACCAGCGGTGGTTTGTTTGCCGGATCAAGAGCTACCAACTCTTTTTCCGAAGGTAA
CTGGCTTCAGCAGAGCGCAGATACCAAATACTGTTCTTCTAGTGTAGCCGTAGTTAGGCCACCACTTCAA
GAACTCTGTAGCACCGCCTACATACCTCGCTCTGCTAATCCTGTTACCAGTGGCTGCTGCCAGTGGCGAT
AAGTCGTGTCTTACCGGGTTGGACTCAAGACGATAGTTACCGGATAAGGCGCAGCGGTCGGGCTGAACGG
GGGGTTCGTGCACACAGCCCAGCTTGGAGCGAACGACCTACACCGAACTGAGATACCTACAGCGTGAGCT
ATGAGAAAGCGCCACGCTTCCCGAAGGGAGAAAGGCGGACAGGTATCCGGTAAGCGGCAGGGTCGGAACA
GGAGAGCGCACGAGGGAGCTTCCAGGGGGAAACGCCTGGTATCTTTATAGTCCTGTCGGGTTTCGCCACC
TCTGACTTGAGCGTCGATTTTTGTGATGCTCGTCAGGGGGGCGGAGCCTATGGAAAAACGCCAGCAACGC
GGCCTTTTTACGGTTCCTGGCCTTTTGCTGGCCTTTTGCTCACATGTTCTTTCCTGCGTTATCCCCTGAT
TCTGTGGATAACCGTATTACCGCCTTTGAGTGAGCTGATACCGCTCGCCGCAGCCGAACGACCGAGCGCA
GCGAGTCAGTGAGCGAGGAAGCGGAAGAGCGCCCAATACGCAAACCGCCTCTCCCCGCGCGTTGGCCGAT
TCATTAATGCAGCTGGCACGACAGGTTTCCCGACTGGAAAGCGGGCAGTGAGCGCAACGCAATTAATGTG
AGTTAGCTCACTCATTAGGCACCCCAGGCTTTACACTTTATGCTTCCGGCTCGTATGTTGTGTGGAATTG
TGAGCGGATAACAATTTCACACAGGAAACAGCTATGACCATGATTACGCCAAGCGCGCAATTAACCCTCA
CTAAAGGGAACAAAAGCTGGAGCTGCAAGCTTAATGTAGTCTTATGCAATACTCTTGTAGTCTTGCAACA
TGGTAACGATGAGTTAGCAACATGCCTTACAAGGAGAGAAAAAGCACCGTGCATGCCGATTGGTGGAAGT
AAGGTGGTACGATCGTGCCTTATTAGGAAGGCAACAGACGGGTCTGACATGGATTGGACGAACCACTGAA
TTGCCGCATTGCAGAGATATTGTATTTAAGTGCCTAGCTCGATACATAAACGGGTCTCTCTGGTTAGACC
AGATCTGAGCCTGGGAGCTCTCTGGCTAACTAGGGAACCCACTGCTTAAGCCTCAATAAAGCTTGCCTTG
AGTGCTTCAAGTAGTGTGTGCCCGTCTGTTGTGTGACTCTGGTAACTAGAGATCCCTCAGACCCTTTTAG
TCAGTGTGGAAAATCTCTAGCAGTGGCGCCCGAACAGGGACTTGAAAGCGAAAGGGAAACCAGAGGAGCT
CTCTCGACGCAGGACTCGGCTTGCTGAAGCGCGCACGGCAAGAGGCGAGGGGCGGCGACTGGTGAGTACG
CCAAAAATTTTGACTAGCGGAGGCTAGAAGGAGAGAGATGGGTGCGAGAGCGTCAGTATTAAGCGGGGGA
GAATTAGATCGCGATGGGAAAAAATTCGGTTAAGGCCAGGGGGAAAGAAAAAATATAAATTAAAACATAT
AGTATGGGCAAGCAGGGAGCTAGAACGATTCGCAGTTAATCCTGGCCTGTTAGAAACATCAGAAGGCTGT
AGACAAATACTGGGACAGCTACAACCATCCCTTCAGACAGGATCAGAAGAACTTAGATCATTATATAATA
CAGTAGCAACCCTCTATTGTGTGCATCAAAGGATAGAGATAAAAGACACCAAGGAAGCTTTAGACAAGAT
AGAGGAAGAGCAAAACAAAAGTAAGACCACCGCACAGCAAGCGGCCGCTGATCTTCAGACCTGGAGGAGG
AGATATGAGGGACAATTGGAGAAGTGAATTATATAAATATAAAGTAGTAAAAATTGAACCATTAGGAGTA
GCACCCACCAAGGCAAAGAGAAGAGTGGTGCAGAGAGAAAAAAGAGCAGTGGGAATAGGAGCTTTGTTCC
TTGGGTTCTTGGGAGCAGCAGGAAGCACTATGGGCGCAGCGTCAATGACGCTGACGGTACAGGCCAGACA
ATTATTGTCTGGTATAGTGCAGCAGCAGAACAATTTGCTGAGGGCTATTGAGGCGCAACAGCATCTGTTG
CAACTCACAGTCTGGGGCATCAAGCAGCTCCAGGCAAGAATCCTGGCTGTGGAAAGATACCTAAAGGATC
AACAGCTCCTGGGGATTTGGGGTTGCTCTGGAAAACTCATTTGCACCACTGCTGTGCCTTGGAATGCTAG
TTGGAGTAATAAATCTCTGGAACAGATTTGGAATCACACGACCTGGATGGAGTGGGACAGAGAAATTAAC
AATTACACAAGCTTAATACACTCCTTAATTGAAGAATCGCAAAACCAGCAAGAAAAGAATGAACAAGAAT
TATTGGAATTAGATAAATGGGCAAGTTTGTGGAATTGGTTTAACATAACAAATTGGCTGTGGTATATAAA
ATTATTCATAATGATAGTAGGAGGCTTGGTAGGTTTAAGAATAGTTTTTGCTGTACTTTCTATAGTGAAT
AGAGTTAGGCAGGGATATTCACCATTATCGTTTCAGACCCACCTCCCAACCCCGAGGGGACCCATGCATT
GCATCTCAATTAGTCAGCAACCAGGTGTGGAAAGTCCCCAGGCTCCCCAGCAGGCAGAAGTATGCAAAGC
ATGCGTCTCAATTAGTCAGCAACCATAGTCCCGCCCCTAACTCCGCCCATCCCGCCCCTAACTCCGCCCA
GTTCCGCCCATTCTCCGCCCCATGGCTGACTAATTTTTTTTATTTATGCAGAGGCCGAGGCCGCCTCGGC
CTCTGAGCTATTCCAGAAGTAGTGAGGAGGCTTTTTTGGAGGCCTAGGCTTTTGCAAAAAGCTTTCTAGA
GGTACCACCGGAGCTTACCATGACCGAGTACAAGCCCACGGTGCGCCTCGCCACCCGCGACGACGTCCCC
AGGGCCGTACGCACCCTCGCCGCCGCGTTCGCCGACTACCCCGCCACGCGCCACACCGTCGATCCGGACC
GCCACATCGAGCGGGTCACCGAGCTGCAAGAACTCTTCCTCACGCGCGTCGGGCTCGACATCGGCAAGGT
GTGGGTCGCGGACGACGGCGCCGCCGTGGCGGTCTGGACCACGCCGGAGAGCGTCGAAGCGGGGGCGGTG
TTCGCCGAGATCGGCCCGCGCATGGCCGAGTTGAGCGGTTCCCGGCTGGCCGCGCAGCAACAGATGGAAG
GCCTCCTGGCGCCGCACCGGCCCAAGGAGCCCGCGTGGTTCCTGGCCACCGTCGGCGTCTCGCCCGACCA
CCAGGGCAAGGGTCTGGGCAGCGCCGTCGTGCTCCCCGGAGTGGAGGCGGCCGAGCGCGCCGGGGTGCCC
GCCTTCCTGGAGACCTCCGCGCCCCGCAACCTCCCCTTCTACGAGCGGCTCGGCTTCACCGTCACCGCCG
ACGTCGAGGTGCCCGAAGGACCGCGCACCTGGTGCATGACCCGCAAGCCCGGTGCCAGTTAACGAATTCT
AGATCTTGAGACAAATGGCAGTATTCATCCACAATTTTAAAAGAAAAGGGGGGATTGGGGGGTACAGTGC
AGGGGAAAGAATAGTAGACATAATAGCAACAGACATACAAACTAAAGAATTACAAAAACAAATTACAAAA
ATTCAAAATTTTCGGGTTTATTACAGGGACAGCAGAGATCCACTTTGGCGCCGGCTCGAGGCCTGCAGGT
GCAAAGATGGATAAAGTTTTAAACAGAGAGGAATCTTTGCAGCTAATGGACCTTCTAGGTCTTGAAAGGA
GTGGGAATTGGCTCCGGTGCCCGTCAGTGGGCAGAGCGCACATCGCCCACAGTCCCCGAGAAGTTGGGGG
GAGGGGTCGGCAATTGAACCGGTGCCTAGAGAAGGTGGCGCGGGGTAAACTGGGAAAGTGATGTCGTGTA
CTGGCTCCGCCTTTTTCCCGAGGGTGGGGGAGAACCGTATATAAGTGCAGTAGTCGCCGTGAACGTTCTT
TTTCGCAACGGGTTTGCCGCCAGAACACAGGTAAGTGCCGTGTGTGGTTCCCGCGGGCCTGGCCTCTTTA
CGGGTTATGGCCCTTGCGTGCCTTGAATTACTTCCACCTGGCTGCAGTACGTGATTCTTGATCCCGAGCT
TCGGGTTGGAAGTGGGTGGGAGAGTTCGAGGCCTTGCGCTTAAGGAGCCCCTTCGCCTCGTGCTTGAGTT
GAGGCCTGGCCTGGGCGCTGGGGCCGCCGCGTGCGAATCTGGTGGCACCTTCGCGCCTGTCTCGCTGCTT
TCGATAAGTCTCTAGCCATTTAAAATTTTTGATGACCTGCTGCGACGCTTTTTTTCTGGCAAGATAGTCT
TGTAAATGCGGGCCAAGATCTGCACACTGGTATTTCGGTTTTTGGGGCCGCGGGCGGCGACGGGGCCCGT
GCGTCCCAGCGCACATGTTCGGCGAGGCGGGGCCTGCGAGCGCGGCCACCGAGAATCGGACGGGGGTAGT
CTCAAGCTGGCCGGCCTGCTCTGGTGCCTGGCCTCGCGCCGCCGTGTATCGCCCCGCCCTGGGCGGCAAG
GCTGGCCCGGTCGGCACCAGTTGCGTGAGCGGAAAGATGGCCGCTTCCCGGCCCTGCTGCAGGGAGCTCA
AAATGGAGGACGCGGCGCTCGGGAGAGCGGGCGGGTGAGTCACCCACACAAAGGAAAAGGGCCTTTCCGT
CCTCAGCCGTCGCTTCATGTGACTCCACGGAGTACCGGGCGCCGTCCAGGCACCTCGATTAGTTCTCGAG
CTTTTGGAGTACGTCGTCTTTAGGTTGGGGGGAGGGGTTTTATGCGATGGAGTTTCCCCACACTGAGTGG
GTGGAGACTGAAGTTAGGCCAGCTTGGCACTTGATGTAATTCTCCTTGGAATTTGCCCTTTTTGAGTTTG
GATCTTGGTTCATTCTCAAGCCTCAGACAGTGGTTCAAAGTTTTTTTCTTCCATTTCAGGTGTCGTGAGG
CTAGCATCGATTGATCAACAAGTTTGTACAAAAAAGCAGGCACCATGCCGCAGCTGGACTCCGGCGGGGG
CGGCGCGGGCGGCGGCGACGACCTCGGCGCGCCGGACGAGCTGCTGGCCTTCCAGGATGAAGGCGAGGAG
CAGGACGACAAGAGCCGCGACAGCGCCGCCGGTCCCGAGCGCGACCTGGCCGAGCTCAAGTCGTCGCTCG
TGAACGAGTCCGAGGGCGCGGCCGGCGGCGCAGGGATCCCGGGGGTCCCGGGGGCCGGCGCCGGGGCCCG
CGGCGAGGCCGAGGCTCTCGGGCGGGAACACGCTGCGCAGAGACTCTTCCCGGACAAACTTCCAGAGCCC
CTGGAGGACGGCCTGAAGGCCCCGGAGTGCACCAGCGGCATGTACAAAGAGACCGTCTACTCCGCCTTCA
ATCTGCTCATGCATTACCCACCCCCCTCGGGAGCAGGGCAGCACCCCCAGCCGCAGCCCCCGCTGCACAA
GGCCAATCAGCCCCCCCACGGTGTCCCCCAACTCTCTCTCTACGAACATTTCAACAGCCCACATCCCACC
CCTGCACCTGCGGACATCAGCCAGAAGCAAGTTCACAGGCCTCTGCAGACCCCTGACCTCTCTGGCTTCT
ACTCCCTGACCTCAGGCAGCATGGGGCAGCTCCCCCACACTGTGAGCTGGTTCACCCACCCATCCTTGAT
GCTAGGTTCTGGTGTACCTGGTCACCCAGCAGCCATCCCCCACCCGGCCATTGTGCCCCCCTCAGGGAAG
CAGGAGCTGCAGCCCTTCGACCGCAACCTGAAGACACAAGCAGAGTCCAAGGCAGAGAAGGAGGCCAAGA
AGCCAACCATCAAGAAGCCCCTCAATGCCTTCATGCTGTACATGAAGGAGATGAGAGCCAAGGTCATTGC
AGAGTGCACACTTAAGGAGAGCGCTGCCATCAACCAGATCCTGGGCCGCAGGTGGCACGCGCTGTCGCGA
GAAGAGCAGGCCAAGTACTATGAGCTGGCCCGCAAGGAGAGGCAGCTGCACATGCAGCTATACCCAGGCT
GGTCAGCGCGGGACAACTACGGGAAGAAGAAGAGGCGGTCGAGGGAAAAGCACCAAGAATCCACCACAGG
AGGAAAAAGAAATGCATTCGGTACTTACCCGGAGAAGGCCGCTGCCCCAGCCCCGTTCCTTCCGATGACA
GTGCTCTAGAACCCAGCTTTCTTGTACAAAGTGGTTGATATCGGTAAGCCTATCCCTAACCCTCTCCTCG
GTCTCGATTCTACGTAGTAATGAACTAGTCCGTAACTTGAAAGTATTTCGATTTCTTGGCTTTATATATC
TTGTGGAAAGGACGATTTGAATATCGGGTTTTTTCCAATACGCGTTAAGTCGACAATCAACCTCTGGATT
ACAAAATTTGTGAAAGATTGACTGGTATTCTTAACTATGTTGCTCCTTTTACGCTATGTGGATACGCTGC
TTTAATGCCTTTGTATCATGCTATTGCTTCCCGTATGGCTTTCATTTTCTCCTCCTTGTATAAATCCTGG
TTGCTGTCTCTTTATGAGGAGTTGTGGCCCGTTGTCAGGCAACGTGGCGTGGTGTGCACTGTGTTTGCTG
ACGCAACCCCCACTGGTTGGGGCATTGCCACCACCTGTCAGCTCCTTTCCGGGACTTTCGCTTTCCCCCT
CCCTATTGCCACGGCGGAACTCATCGCCGCCTGCCTTGCCCGCTGCTGGACAGGGGCTCGGCTGTTGGGC
ACTGACAATTCCGTGGTGTTGTCGGGGAAATCATCGTCCTTTCCTTGGCTGCTCGCCTGTGTTGCCACCT
GGATTCTGCGCGGGACGTCCTTCTGCTACGTCCCTTCGGCCCTCAATCCAGCGGACCTTCCTTCCCGCGG
CCTGCTGCCGGCTCTGCGGCCTCTTCCGCGTCTTCGCCTTCGCCCTCAGACGAGTCGGATCTCCCTTTGG
GCCGCCTCCCCGCGTCGACTTTAAGACCAATGACTTACAAGGCAGCTGTAGATCTTAGCCACTTTTTAAA
AGAAAAGGGGGGACTGGAAGGGCTAATTCACTCCCAACGAAGACAAGATCTGCTTTTTGCTTGTACTGGG
TCTCTCTGGTTAGACCAGATCTGAGCCTGGGAGCTCTCTGGCTAACTAGGGAACCCACTGCTTAAGCCTC
AATAAAGCTTGCCTTGAGTGCTTCAAGTAGTGTGTGCCCGTCTGTTGTGTGACTCTGGTAACTAGAGATC
CCTCAGACCCTTTTAGTCAGTGTGGAAAATCTCTAGCAGTACGTATAGTAGTTCATGTCATCTTATTATT
CAGTATTTATAACTTGCAAAGAAATGAATATCAGAGAGTGAGAGGAACTTGTTTATTGCAGCTTATAATG
GTTACAAATAAAGCAATAGCATCACAAATTTCACAAATAAAGCATTTTTTTCACTGCATTCTAGTTGTGG
TTTGTCCAAACTCATCAATGTATCTTATCATGTCTGGCTCTAGCTATCCCGCCCCTAACTCCGCCCATCC
CGCCCCTAACTCCGCCCAGTTCCGCCCATTCTCCGCCCCATGGCTGACTAATTTTTTTTATTTATGCAGA
GGCCGAGGCCGCCTCGGCCTCTGAGCTATTCCAGAAGTAGTGAGGAGGCTTTTTTGGAGGCCTAGGGACG
TACCCAATTCGCCCTATAGTGAGTCGTATTAC
